>Addgene plasmid #54705 | AcGFP1-N1 | addgene full sequence | sequence record 162699 | Addgene NGS Result
ATATATGGAGTTCCGCGTTACATAACTTACGGTAAATGGCCCGCCTGGCTGACCGCCCAACGACCCCCGC
CCATTGACGTCAATAATGACGTATGTTCCCATAGTAACGCCAATAGGGACTTTCCATTGACGTCAATGGG
TGGAGTATTTACGGTAAACTGCCCACTTGGCAGTACATCAAGTGTATCATATGCCAAGTACGCCCCCTAT
TGACGTCAATGACGGTAAATGGCCCGCCTGGCATTATGCCCAGTACATGACCTTATGGGACTTTCCTACT
TGGCAGTACATCTACGTATTAGTCATCGCTATTACCATGGTGATGCGGTTTTGGCAGTACATCAATGGGC
GTGGATAGCGGTTTGACTCACGGGGATTTCCAAGTCTCCACCCCATTGACGTCAATGGGAGTTTGTTTTG
GCACCAAAATCAACGGGACTTTCCAAAATGTCGTAACAACTCCGCCCCATTGACGCAAATGGGCGGTAGG
CGTGTACGGTGGGAGGTCTATATAAGCAGAGCTGGTTTAGTGAACCGTCAGATCCGCTAGCGCTACCGGA
CTCAGATCTCGAGCTCAAGCTTCGAATTCTGCAGTCGACGGTACCGCGGGCCCGGGATCCACCGGTCGCC
ACCATGGTGAGCAAGGGCGCCGAGCTGTTCACCGGCATCGTGCCCATCCTGATCGAGCTGAATGGCGATG
TGAATGGCCACAAGTTCAGCGTGAGCGGCGAGGGCGAGGGCGATGCCACCTACGGCAAGCTGACCCTGAA
GTTCATCTGCACCACCGGCAAGCTGCCTGTGCCCTGGCCCACCCTGGTGACCACCCTGAGCTACGGCGTG
CAGTGCTTCTCACGCTACCCCGATCACATGAAGCAGCACGACTTCTTCAAGAGCGCCATGCCTGAGGGCT
ACATCCAGGAGCGCACCATCTTCTTCGAGGATGACGGCAACTACAAGTCGCGCGCCGAGGTGAAGTTCGA
GGGCGATACCCTGGTGAATCGCATCGAGCTGACCGGCACCGATTTCAAGGAGGATGGCAACATCCTGGGC
AATAAGATGGAGTACAACTACAACGCCCACAATGTGTACATCATGACCGACAAGGCCAAGAATGGCATCA
AGGTGAACTTCAAGATCCGCCACAACATCGAGGATGGCAGCGTGCAGCTGGCCGACCACTACCAGCAGAA
TACCCCCATCGGCGATGGCCCTGTGCTGCTGCCCGATAACCACTACCTGTCCACCCAGAGCGCCCTGTCC
AAGGACCCCAACGAGAAGCGCGATCACATGATCTACTTCGGCTTCGTGACCGCCGCCGCCATCACCCACG
GCATGGATGAGCTGTACAAGTAAGCGGCCGCGACTCTAGATCATAATCAGCCATACCACATTTGTAGAGG
TTTTACTTGCTTTAAAAAACCTCCCACACCTCCCCCTGAACCTGAAACATAAAATGAATGCAATTGTTGT
TGTTAACTTGTTTATTGCAGCTTATAATGGTTACAAATAAAGCAATAGCATCACAAATTTCACAAATAAA
GCATTTTTTTCACTGCATTCTAGTTGTGGTTTGTCCAAACTCATCAATGTATCTTAAGGCGTAAATTGTA
AGCGTTAATATTTTGTTAAAATTCGCGTTAAATTTTTGTTAAATCAGCTCATTTTTTAACCAATAGGCCG
AAATCGGCAAAATCCCTTATAAATCAAAAGAATAGACCGAGATAGGGT
[37 nt withheld, positions 1729-1765]
AAAGAACGTGGACTCCAACGTCAAAGG
[49 nt withheld, positions 1793-1841]
T
[91 nt withheld, positions 1843-1933]
G
[124 nt withheld, positions 1935-2058]
CAGGTGGCACTTTTCGGGGAAATGTGCGCGGAACCCCTATTTGTTTATTTTTCTAAATACATTCAAATAT
GTATCCGCTCATGAGACAATAACCCTGATAAATGCTTCAATAATATTGAAAAAGGAAGAGTCCTGAGGCG
GAAAGAACCAGCTGTGGAATGTGTGTCAGTTAGGGTGTGGAAAGTCCCCAGGCTCCCCAGCAGGCAGAAG
TATGCAAAGCATGCATCTCAATTAGTCAGCAACCAGGTGTGGAAAGTCCCCAGGCTCCCCAGCAGGCAGA
AGTATGCAAAGCATGCATCTCAATTAGTCAGCAACCATAGTCCCGCCCCTAACTCCGCCCATCCCGCCCC
TAACTCCGCCCAGTTCCGCCCATTCTCCGCCCCATGGCTGACTAATTTTTTTTATTTATGCAGAGGCCGA
GGCCGCCTCGGCCTCTGAGCTATTCCAGAAGTAGTGAGGAGGCTTTTTTGGAGGCCTAGGCTTTTGCAAA
GATCGATCAAGAGACAGGATGAGGATCGTTTCGCATGATTGAACAAGATGGATTGCACGCAGGTTCTCCG
GCCGCTTGGGTGGAGAGGCTATTCGGCTATGACTGGGCACAACAGACAATCGGCTGCTCTGATGCCGCCG
TGTTCCGGCTGTCAGCGCAGGGGCGCCCGGTTCTTTTTGTCAAGACCGACCTGTCCGGTGCCCTGAATGA
ACTGCAAGACGAGGCAGCGCGGCTATCGTGGCTGGCCACGACGGGCGTTCCTTGCGCAGCTGTGCTCGAC
GTTGTCACTGAAGCGGGAAGGGACTGGCTGCTATTGGGCGAAGTGCCGGGGCAGGATCTCCTGTCATCTC
ACCTTGCTCCTGCCGAGAAAGTATCCATCATGGCTGATGCAATGCGGCGGCTGCATACGCTTGATCCGGC
TACCTGCCCATTCGACCACCAAGCGAAACATCGCATCGAGCGAGCACGTACTCGGATGGAAGCCGGTCTT
GTCGATCAGGATGATCTGGACGAAGAGCATCAGGGGCTCGCGCCAGCCGAACTGTTCGCCAGGCTCAAGG
CGAGCATGCCCGACGGCGAGGATCTCGTCGTGACCCATGGCGATGCCTGCTTGCCGAATATCATGGTGGA
AAATGGCCGCTTTTCTGGATTCATCGACTGTGGCCGGCTGGGTGTGGCGGACCGCTATCAGGACATAGCG
TTGGCTACCCGTGATATTGCTGAAGAGCTTGGCGGCGAATGGGCTGACCGCTTCCTCGTGCTTTACGGTA
TCGCCGCTCCCGATTCGCAGCGCATCGCCTTCTATCGCCTTCTTGACGAGTTCTTCTGAGCGGGACTCTG
GGGTTCGAAATGACCGACCAAGCGACGCCCAACCTGCCATCACGAGATTTCGATTCCACCGCCGCCTTCT
ATGAAAGGTTGGGCTTCGGAATCGTTTTCCGGGACGCCGGCTGGATGATCCTCCAGCGCGGGGATCTCAT
GCTGGAGTTCTTCGCCCACCCTAGGGGGAGGCTAACTGAAACACGGAAGGAGACAATACCGGAAGGAACC
CGCGCTATGACGGCAATAAAAAGACAGAATAAAACGCACGGTGTTGGGTCGTTTGTTCATAAACGCGGGG
TTCGGTCCCAGGGCTGGCACTCTGTCGATACCCCACCGAGACCCCATTGGGGCCAATACGCCCGCGTTTC
TTCCTTTTCCCCACCCCACCCCCCAAGTTCGGGTGAAGGCCCAGGGCTCGCAGCCAACGTCGGGGCGGCA
GGCCCTGCCATAGCCTCAGGTTACTCATATATACTTTAGATTGATTTAAAACTTCATTTTTAATTTAAAA
GGATCTAGGTGAAGATCCTTTTTGATAATCTCATGACCAAAATCCCTTAACGTGAGTTTTCGTTCCACTG
AGCGTCAGACCCCGTAGAAAAGATCAAAGGATCTTCTTGAGATCCTTTTTTTCTGCGCGTAATCTGCTGC
TTGCAAACAAAAAAACCACCGCTACCAGCGGTGGTTTGTTTGCCGGATCAAGAGCTACCAACTCTTTTTC
CGAAGGTAACTGGCTTCAGCAGAGCGCAGATACCAAATACTGTTCTTCTAGTGTAGCCGTAGTTAGGCCA
CCACTTCAAGAACTCTGTAGCACCGCCTACATACCTCGCTCTGCTAATCCTGTTACCAGTGGCTGCTGCC
AGTGGCGATAAGTCGTGTCTTACCGGGTTGGACTCAAGACGATAGTTACCGGATAAGGCGCAGCGGTCGG
GCTGAACGGGGGGTTCGTGCACACAGCCCAGCTTGGAGCGAACGACCTACACCGAACTGAGATACCTACA
GCGTGAGCTATGAGAAAGCGCCACGCTTCCCGAAGGGAGAAAGGCGGACAGGTATCCGGTAAGCGGCAGG
GTCGGAACAGGAGAGCGCACGAGGGAGCTTCCAGGGGGAAACGCCTGGTATCTTTATAGTCCTGTCGGGT
TTCGCCACCTCTGACTTGAGCGTCGATTTTTGTGATGCTCGTCAGGGGGGCGGAGCCTATGGAAAAACGC
CAGCAACGCGGCCTTTTTACGGTTCCTGGCCTTTTGCTGGCCTTTTGCTCACATGTTCTTTCCTGCGTTA
TCCCCTGATTCTGTGGATAACCGTATTACCGCCATGCATTAGTTATTAATAGTAATCAATTACGGGGTCA
TTAGTTCATAGCCC
Features (pLannotate 1.2.2; 15 found; start..end, strand, type, name):
     16..319     +  enhancer       CMV enhancer: human cytomegalovirus immediate early enhancer
    320..523     +  promoter       CMV promoter: human cytomegalovirus (CMV) immediate early promoter
    546..626     +  misc_feature   MCS: multiple cloning site
    634..1350    +  CDS            AcGFP1: AcGFP1 is a basic (constitutively fluorescent) green fluorescent protein, derived from Aequorea coerulescens.
   1369..1452    +  CDS            large T antigen (fragment): large T antigen from SV40 (simian virus 40)
   1475..1596    +  polyA_signal   SV40 poly(A) signal: SV40 polyadenylation signal
   1630..2058    -  rep_origin     f1 ori (sequence partly withheld): f1 bacteriophage origin of replication; arrow indicates direction of (+) strand synthesis
   2085..2189    +  promoter       AmpR promoter: bla
   2191..2548    +  promoter       SV40 promoter: SV40 enhancer and early promoter
   2583..3377    +  CDS            NeoR/KanR: aminoglycoside phosphotransferase from Tn5; aph(3')-II (or nptII); confers resistance to neomycin, kanamycin, and G418 (Geneticin®)
   3398..3550    +  CDS            ble (fragment): BLE_KLEPN - Experimental evidence at protein level: Swiss-Prot protein existence level 1. Binding protein with a strong affinity to the bleomycin family of antibiotics. Binds to CL990; an antimitotic-antibiotic compound. From Klebsiella pneumoniae.
   3609..3656    +  polyA_signal   HSV TK poly(A) signal: herpes simplex virus thymidine kinase polyadenylation signal (Cole and Stacy, 1985)
   3747..3763    -  polyA_signal   bGH poly(A) signal (fragment): bovine growth hormone polyadenylation signal
   3985..4573    +  rep_origin     ori: high-copy-number ColE1/pMB1/pBR322/pUC origin of replication
   4688..4732    +  enhancer       CMV enhancer (fragment): human cytomegalovirus immediate early enhancer
