[The description below was written by a language model from this plasmid's Addgene catalogue record and pLannotate feature annotations shown in this document.]
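Description:
AcGFP1-N1 is an empty mammalian expression backbone of the "N1" cloning-vector design, used to fuse a protein of interest to the N-terminus of the green fluorescent protein AcGFP1, so that the fluorescent tag sits at the C-terminus of the fusion. The catalogue lists the backbone at about 4.75 kb, and the sequenced record is 4,732 nt. No insert is present. The expression cassette consists of the human cytomegalovirus immediate-early enhancer and promoter, a multiple cloning site, the AcGFP1 coding sequence (a constitutively fluorescent green protein derived from Aequorea coerulescens, recorded with excitation at 475 nm and emission at 505 nm), and an SV40 polyadenylation signal. A gene cloned in frame into the MCS, without a stop codon, is therefore transcribed from the CMV promoter as a single fusion with AcGFP1.

The plasmid is propagated in E. coli at high copy from a ColE1/pUC-type origin. An f1 phage origin is also present, which allows single-stranded DNA production. A single NeoR/KanR gene (Tn5 aminoglycoside phosphotransferase) provides selection in both hosts. It is preceded by a bacterial bla-type promoter for kanamycin resistance in bacteria and by the SV40 enhancer/early promoter for G418 selection of stably transfected mammalian cells, and it is terminated by the HSV thymidine kinase polyadenylation signal. The short annotated fragments of SV40 large T antigen, ble and the bGH poly(A) signal look like residual or incidental matches from automated annotation rather than functional parts. The terminal CMV enhancer fragment simply continues the enhancer across the start of the circular sequence. The vector is typically used to build fluorescent fusions for studying protein localization and expression in mammalian cells.
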