Addgene plasmid #54705: AcGFP1-N1
Purpose: (Empty Backbone) Localization: N1 Cloning Vector, Excitation: 475, Emission: 505
Depositing lab: Michael Davidson. Depositing organization: Florida State University, Tallahassee.
Backbone
  Vector backbone: AcGFP1-N1
  Backbone size (bp): 4750
  Vector type: Mammalian Expression
  Selectable markers: Neomycin (select with G418)
  Tag / fusion protein: AcGFP1 (C terminal on backbone)
Growth in bacteria
  Bacterial resistance: Kanamycin, 50 μg/mL
  Growth temperature: 37°C
  Growth strain: DH5alpha
  Copy number: High Copy
Gene/Insert
  Gene/Insert name: None
  Tag / fusion protein: AcGFP1 (C terminal on backbone)
Terms and licenses: Academic/Nonprofit Terms; Industry Terms: Not Available to Industry
Depositor comments: . Excitation = 475; Emission = 505
How to cite: AcGFP1-N1 was a gift from Michael Davidson (Addgene plasmid # 54705 ; http://n2t.net/addgene:54705 ; RRID:Addgene_54705)
