>Addgene plasmid #54705 | AcGFP1-N1 | depositor partial sequence | sequence record 85102 | insert sequence
GTAACAACTCCGCCCCATTGACGCAAATGGGCGGTAGGCGTGTACGGTGGGAGGTCTATATAAGCAGAGC
TGGTTTAGTGAACCGTCAGATCCGCTAGCGCTACCGGACTCAGATCTCGAGCTCAAGCTTCGAATTCTGC
AGTCGACGGTACCGCGGGCCCGGGATCCACCGGTCGCCACCATGGTGAGCAAGGGCGCCGAGCTGTTCAC
CGGCATCGTGCCCATCCTGATCGAGCTGAATGGCGATGTGAATGGCCACAAGTTCAGCGTGAGCGGCGAG
GGCGAGGGCGATGCCACCTACGGCAAGCTGACCCTGAAGTTCATCTGCACCACCGGCAAGCTGCCTGTGC
CCTGGCCCACCCTGGTGACCACCCTGAGCTACGGCGTGCAGTGCTTCTCACGCTACCCCGATCACATGAA
GCAGCACGACTTCTTCAAGAGCGCCATGCCTGAGGGCTACATCCAGGAGCGCACCATCTTCTTCGAGGAT
GACGGCAACTACAAGTCGCGCGCCGAGGTGAAGTTCGAGGGCGATACCCTGGTGAATCGCATCGAGCTGA
CCGGCACCGATTTCAAGGAGGATGGCAACATCCTGGGCAATAAGATGGAGTACAACTACAACGCCCACAA
TGTGTACATCATGACCGACAAGGCCAAGAATGGCATCAAGGTGAACTTCAAGATCCGCCACAACATCGAG
GATGGCAGCGTGCAGCTGGCCGACCACTACCAGCAGAATACCCCCATCGGCGATGGCCCTGTGCTGCTGC
CCGATAACCACTACCTGTCCACCCAGAGCGCCCTGTCCAAGGACCCCAACGAGAAGCGCGATCACATGAT
CTACTTCGGCTTCGTGACCGCCGCCGCCATCACCCACGGCATGGATGAGCTGTACAAGTAAGCGGCCGCG
ACTCTAGATCATAATCAGCCATACCACATTTGTAGAGGTTTTACTTGCTTTAAAAAACCTCCCACACCTC
CCCCTGAACCTGAA
