>Addgene plasmid #54705 | AcGFP1-N1 | addgene partial sequence | sequence record 89901 | CMV-F 5'-CGCAAATGGGCGGTAGGCGTG-3'
ACCGTCAGATCCGCTAGCGCTACCGGACTCAGATCTCGAGCTCAAGCTTCGAATTCTGCAGTCGACGGTA
CCGCGGGCCCGGGATCCACCGGTCGCCACCATGGTGAGCAAGGGCGCCGAGCTGTTCACCGGCATCGTGC
CCATCCTGATCGAGCTGAATGGCGATGTGAATGGCCACAAGTTCAGCGTGAGCGGCGAGGGCGAGGGCGA
TGCCACCTACGGCAAGCTGACCCTGAAGTTCATCTGCACCACCGGCAAGCTGCCTGTGCCCTGGCCCACC
CTGGTGACCACCCTGAGCTACGGCGTGCAGTGCTTCTCACGCTACCCCGATCACATGAAGCAGCACGACT
TCTTCAAGAGCGCCATGCCTGAGGGCTACATCCAGGAGCGCACCATCTTCTTCGAGGATGACGGCAACTA
CAAGTCGCGCGCCGAGGTGAAGTTCGAGGGCGATACCCTGGTGAATCGCATCGAGCTGACCGGCACCGAT
TTCAAGGAGGATGGCAACATCCTGGGCAATAAGATGGAGTACAACTACAACGCCCACAATGTGTACATCA
TGACCGACAAGGCCAAGAATGGCATCAAGGTGAACTTCAAGATCCGCCACAACATCGAGGATGGCAGCGT
GCAGCTGGCCGACCACTACCAGCAGAATACCCCCATCGGCGATGGCCCTGTGCTGCTGCCCGATAACCAC
TACCTGTCCACCCAGAGCGCCCTGTCCAAGGACCCCAACGAGAAGCGCGATCACATGATCTACTTCGGCT
TCGTGACCGCCGCCGCCATCACCCACGGCATGGATGAGCTGTACAAGTAAGCGGCCGCGACTCTAGATCA
TAATCAGCCATACCACATTTGTAGAGGTT
